Addgene plasmid #70821: pFOSGE_COF1E07
Purpose: Gateway entry clone
Depositing lab: Alexander Stark. Depositing organization: Research Institute of Molecular Pathology (IMP). Publication: Transcriptional regulators form diverse groups with context-dependent regulatory functions. Stampfel G, Kazmar T, Frank O, Wienerroither S, Reiter F, Stark A. Nature. 2015 Nov 9. doi: 10.1038/nature15545. PubMed 26550828.
Backbone
  Vector backbone: pDONR221
  Backbone manufacturer: Invitrogen
  Backbone size w/o insert (bp): 4762
  Vector type: Gateway entry vector
Growth in bacteria
  Bacterial resistance: Kanamycin, 50 μg/mL
  Growth temperature: 37°C
  Growth strain: DH5alpha
  Copy number: High Copy
Gene/Insert
  Gene/Insert name: TfIIA-L (alt names: FBgn0011289; CG5930, FBtr0085155)
  Species: D. melanogaster (fly)
  Insert size (bp): 1098
  Entrez Gene: TfIIA-L (a.k.a. Dmel_CG5930, CG5930, CT18631, Dmel\CG5930, TFIIA, TFIIA-L, TFIIAL, dTFIIA, tfiia-l)
  Cloning method: Gateway Cloning
  Sequencing primers: 5′ M13-F20; 3′ M13R
Terms and licenses: Academic/Nonprofit Terms; Industry Terms: Not Available to Industry
How to cite: pFOSGE_COF1E07 was a gift from Alexander Stark (Addgene plasmid # 70821 ; http://n2t.net/addgene:70821 ; RRID:Addgene_70821)
