[The description below was written by a language model from this plasmid's Addgene catalogue record.]
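Description:
pFOSGE_COF1E07 is a Gateway entry clone built on the Invitrogen pDONR221 donor backbone and carrying the Drosophila melanogaster gene TfIIA-L (CG5930, FBgn0011289), which encodes the large subunit of the general transcription factor TFIIA. The insert is recorded as 1098 bp and corresponds to the transcript FBtr0085155; it was introduced by Gateway cloning. In a pDONR221-derived entry clone this normally means a BP recombination has replaced the donor vector's counter-selection cassette, leaving the insert flanked by attL sites, although no feature table is provided here to confirm the exact junctions. The record also does not say whether the insert retains a stop codon. The plasmid is maintained at high copy in standard E. coli cloning strains such as DH5alpha under kanamycin selection. M13 forward and reverse priming sites flank the insert and are the listed sequencing primers.

As an entry vector, the construct has no promoter intended to drive expression of the insert and the record lists no tags or reporters. Its role is to serve as a sequence-verified source of the coding region, which can be moved by LR recombination into any compatible Gateway destination vector that supplies the promoter, fusion partners and host-specific elements. The clone was deposited alongside a study examining how transcriptional regulators fall into groups with context-dependent regulatory functions, suggesting it belongs to a larger set of fly transcription factor and cofactor entry clones. The record does not specify the destination vectors or assays used. Distribution is limited to academic and nonprofit users.
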