>Addgene plasmid #70821 | pFOSGE_COF1E07 | depositor partial sequence | sequence record 126763 | insert
ATGGCGCTATGCCAGACATCGGTGCTGAAGGTGTACCATGCCGTGATCGAGGACGTCATCACAAATGTGC
GGGACGCGTTCCTGGACGAGGGCGTCGACGAACAGGTGCTGCAGGAGATGAAGCAGGTCTGGCGCAACAA
GTTGCTTGCTAGCAAGGCCGTCGAGCTGAGCCCGGACTCCGGCGATGGCTCCCATCCGCCACCCATCGTG
GCCAACAATCCAAAGAGCCACAAGGCAGCGAATGCCAAGGCCAAGAAGGCCGCCGCCGCAACCGCGGTCA
CATCACACCAACATATCGGCGGCAACAGCTCCATGTCCTCGCTGGTGGGGCTTAAGTCGTCCGCTGGAAT
GGCCGCCGGCAGCGGCATAAGGAACGGGCTGGTGCCCATCAAGCAGGAAGTCAACTCACAGAATCCACCG
CCACTGCATCCTACCTCGGCTGCAAGCATGATGCAGAAACAGCAGCAGGCGGCGAGCAGTGGACAGGGTT
CCATTCCAATTGTGGCCACGCTGGACCCCAATCGCATTATGCCTGTTAACATCACGCTGCCATCGCCAGC
CGGCTCTGCCAGTTCGGAATCTCGAGTGCTCACCATACAAGTGCCTGCCTCCGCGCTGCAGGAGAATCAG
TTGACCCAAATTCTGACGGCCCACCTGATTTCATCCATCATGTCCTTGCCCACCACGTTGGCCTCGTCTG
TGCTTCAGCAGCACGTAAACGCAGCGCTAAGCAGCGCCAATCACCAGAAAACTCTTGCCGCCGCCAAGCA
ATTGGACGGTGCCCTGGACTCCTCCGATGAGGATGAAAGCGAGGAGAGCGACGACAACATCGACAACGAT
GACGACGATGACCTAGACAAGGACGATGACGAGGATGCGGAGCACGAGGATGCTGCCGAGGAGGAGCCGC
TCAACAGCGAAGACGATGTCACCGACGAAGACTCTGCCGAAATGTTTGACACAGATAACGTGATTGTTTG
TCAGTACGATAAGATCACCAGGTCGCGAAACAAATGGAAATTCTATCTCAAAGATGGCATCATGAACATG
CGGGGCAAGGACTACGTGTTCCAGAAATCGAATGGCGACGCCGAGTGG
