>Addgene plasmid #70821 | pFOSGE_COF1E07 | addgene partial sequence | sequence record 130723 | M13-F20 5'-TGTAAAACGACGGCCAGT-3'
ATTTATTTTGACTGATAGTGACCTGTTCGTTGCAACAAATTGATGAGCAATGCTTTTTTATAATGCCAAC
TTTGTACAAAAAAGCAGGCTTCATGGCGCTATGCCAGACATCGGTGCTGAAGGTGTACCATGCCGTGATC
GAGGACGTCATCACAAATGTGCGGGACGCGTTCCTGGACGAGGGCGTCGACGAACAGGTGCTGCAGGAGA
TGAAGCAGGTCTGGCGCAACAAGTTGCTTGCTAGCAAGGCCGTCGAGCTGAGCCCGGACTCCGGCGATGG
CTCCCATCCGCCACCCATCGTGGCCAACAATCCAAAGAGCCACAAGGCAGCGAATGCCAAGGCCAAGAAG
GCCGCCGCCGCAACCGCGGTCACATCACACCAACATATCGGCGGCAACAGCTCCATGTCCTCGCTGGTGG
GGCTTAAGTCGTCCGCTGGAATGGCCGCCGGCAGCGGCATAAGGAACGGGCTGGTGCCCATCAAGCAGGA
AGTCAACTCACAGAATCCACCGCCACTGCATCCTACCTCGGCTGCAAGCATGATGCAGAAACAGCAGCAG
GCGGCGAGCAGTGGACAGGGTTCCATTCCAATTGTGGCCACGCTGGACCCCAATCGCATTATGCCTGTTA
ACATCACGCTGCCATCGCCAGCCGGCTCTGCCAGTTCGGAATCTCGAGTGCTCACCATACAAGTGCCTGC
CTCCGCGCTGCAGGAGAATCAGTTGACCC
