>Addgene plasmid #70821 | pFOSGE_COF1E07 | addgene partial sequence | sequence record 130724 | M13-Rev 5'-CAGGAAACAGCTATGACC-3'
TAATGATTTTATTTTGACTGATAGTGACCTGTTCGTTGCAACAAATTGATAAGCAATGCTTTCTTATAAT
GCCAACTTTGTACAAGAAAGCTGGGTCCCACTCGGCGTCGCCATTCGATTTCTGGAACACGTAGTCCTTG
CCCCGCATGTTCATGATGCCATCTTTGAGATAGAATTTCCATTTGTTTCGCGACCTGGTGATCTTATCGT
ACTGACAAACAATCACGTTATCTGTGTCAAACATTTCGGCAGAGTCTTCGTCGGTGACATCGTCTTCGCT
GTTGAGCGGCTCCTCCTCGGCAGCATCCTCGTGCTCCGCATCCTCGTCATCGTCCTTGTCTAGGTCATCG
TCGTCATCGTTGTCGATGTTGTCGTCGCTCTCCTCGCTTTCATCCTCATCGGAGGAGTCCAGGGCACCGT
CCAATTGCTTGGCGGCGGCAAGAGTTTTCTGGTGATTGGCGCTGCTTAGCGCTGCGTTTACGTGCTGCTG
AAGCACAGACGAGGCCAACGTGGTGGGCAAGGACATGATGGATGAAATCAGGTGGGCCGTCAGAATTTGG
GTCAACTGATTCTCCTGCAGCGCGGAGGCAGGCACTTGTATGGTGAGCACTCGAGATTCCGAACTGGCAG
AGCCGGCTGGCGATGGCAGCGTGATGTTAACAGGCATAATGCGATTGGGGTCCAGCGTGGCCACAATTGG
AATGGAACCCTGTCCACTGCTCGCCGCCTGCTGCTGTTTCTGCATCATGCTTGCAGCCGAGGTAGGATGC
AGTGGCGGTGGATTCTGTGAGTTGACTTCCTGCTTGATGGGCACCAGCCCGTTCCTTATGCCGCTGCCGG
CGGCCATTCCAGCGGACGACTTAA
